>Addgene plasmid #132726 | pYZ_3WJrep_N20_trigger | addgene full sequence | sequence record 261731 | Addgene NGS Result
GGGACGAATTGATTTGTCAATTCGTGCGTGTATATCATTCATCATTAGCATAACCCCTTGGGGCCTCTAA
ACGGGTCTTGAGGGGTTTTTTGCTGAAAGGAGGAACTATATCCGGATATCCCGCAAGAGGCCCGGCAGTA
CCGGCATAACCAAGCCTATGCCTACAGCATCCAGGGTGACGGTGCCGAGGATGACGATGAGCGCATTGTT
AGATTTCATACACGGTGCCTGACTGCGTTAGCAATTTAACTGTGATAAACTACCGCATTAAAGCTTATCG
ATGATAAGCTGTCAAACATGAGAATTCTTGAAGACGAAAGGGCCTCGTGATACGCCTATTTTTATAGGTT
AATGTCATGATAATAATGGTTTCTTAGACGTCAGGTGGCACTTTTCGGGGAAATGTGCGCGGAACCCCTA
TTTGTTTATTTTTCTAAATACATTCAAATATGTATCCGCTCATGAGACAATAACCCTGATAAATGCTTCA
ATAATATTGAAAAAGGAAGAGTATGAGTATTCAACATTTCCGTGTCGCCCTTATTCCCTTTTTTGCGGCA
TTTTGCCTTCCTGTTTTTGCTCACCCAGAAACGCTGGTGAAAGTAAAAGATGCTGAAGATCAGTTGGGTG
CACGAGTGGGTTACATCGAACTGGATCTCAACAGCGGTAAGATCCTTGAGAGTTTTCGCCCCGAAGAACG
TTTTCCAATGATGAGCACTTTTAAAGTTCTGCTATGTGGCGCGGTATTATCCCGTGTTGACGCCGGGCAA
GAGCAACTCGGTCGCCGCATACACTATTCTCAGAATGACTTGGTTGAGTACTCACCAGTCACAGAAAAGC
ATCTTACGGATGGCATGACAGTAAGAGAATTATGCAGTGCTGCCATAACCATGAGTGATAACACTGCGGC
CAACTTACTTCTGACAACGATCGGAGGACCGAAGGAGCTAACCGCTTTTTTGCACAACATGGGGGATCAT
GTAACTCGCCTTGATCGTTGGGAACCGGAGCTGAATGAAGCCATACCAAACGACGAGCGTGACACCACGA
TGCCTGCAGCAATGGCAACAACGTTGCGCAAACTATTAACTGGCGAACTACTTACTCTAGCTTCCCGGCA
ACAATTAATAGACTGGATGGAGGCGGATAAAGTTGCAGGACCACTTCTGCGCTCGGCCCTTCCGGCTGGC
TGGTTTATTGCTGATAAATCTGGAGCCGGTGAGCGTGGGTCTCGCGGTATCATTGCAGCACTGGGGCCAG
ATGGTAAGCCCTCCCGTATCGTAGTTATCTACACGACGGGGAGTCAGGCAACTATGGATGAACGAAATAG
ACAGATCGCTGAGATAGGTGCCTCACTGATTAAGCATTGGTAACTGTCAGACCAAGTTTACTCATATATA
CTTTAGATTGATTTAAAACTTCATTTTTAATTTAAAAGGATCTAGGTGAAGATCCTTTTTGATAATCTCA
TGACCAAAATCCCTTAACGTGAGTTTTCGTTCCACTGAGCGTCAGACCCCGTAGAAAAGATCAAAGGATC
TTCTTGAGATCCTTTTTTTCTGCGCGTAATCTGCTGCTTGCAAACAAAAAAACCACCGCTACCAGCGGTG
GTTTGTTTGCCGGATCAAGAGCTACCAACTCTTTTTCCGAAGGTAACTGGCTTCAGCAGAGCGCAGATAC
CAAATACTGTCCTTCTAGTGTAGCCGTAGTTAGGCCACCACTTCAAGAACTCTGTAGCACCGCCTACATA
CCTCGCTCTGCTAATCCTGTTACCAGTGGCTGCTGCCAGTGGCGATAAGTCGTGTCTTACCGGGTTGGAC
TCAAGACGATAGTTACCGGATAAGGCGCAGCGGTCGGGCTGAACGGGGGGTTCGTGCACACAGCCCAGCT
TGGAGCGAACGACCTACACCGAACTGAGATACCTACAGCGTGAGCTATGAGAAAGCGCCACGCTTCCCGA
AGGGAGAAAGGCGGACAGGTATCCGGTAAGCGGCAGGGTCGGAACAGGAGAGCGCACGAGGGAGCTTCCA
GGGGGAAACGCCTGGTATCTTTATAGTCCTGTCGGGTTTCGCCACCTCTGACTTGAGCGTCGATTTTTGT
GATGCTCGTCAGGGGGGCGGAGCCTATGGAAAAACGCCAGCAACGCGGCCTTTTTACGGTTCCTGGCCTT
TTGCTGGCCTTTTGCTCACATGTTCTTTCCTGCGTTATCCCCTGATTCTGTGGATAACCGTATTACCGCC
TTTGAGTGAGCTGATACCGCTCGCCGCAGCCGAACGACCGAGCGCAGCGAGTCAGTGAGCGAGGAAGCGG
AAGAGCGCCTGATGCGGTATTTTCTCCTTACGCATCTGTGCGGTATTTCACACCGCAATGGTGCACTCTC
AGTACAATCTGCTCTGATGCCGCATAGTTAAGCCAGTATACACTCCGCTATCGCTACGTGACTGGGTCAT
GGCTGCGCCCCGACACCCGCCAACACCCGCTGACGCGCCCTGACGGGCTTGTCTGCTCCCGGCATCCGCT
TACAGACAAGCTGTGACCGTCTCCGGGAGCTGCATGTGTCAGAGGTTTTCACCGTCATCACCGAAACGCG
CGAGGCAGCTGCGGTAAAGCTCATCAGCGTGGTCGTGAAGCGATTCACAGATGTCTGCCTGTTCATCCGC
GTCCAGCTCGTTGAGTTTCTCCAGAAGCGTTAATGTCTGGCTTCTGATAAAGCGGGCCATGTTAAGGGCG
GTTTTTTCCTGTTTGGTCACTGATGCCTCCGTGTAAGGGGGATTTCTGTTCATGGGGGTAATGATACCGA
TGAAACGAGAGAGGATGCTCACGATACGGGTTACTGATGATGAACATGCCCGGTTACTGGAACGTTGTGA
GGGTAAACAACTGGCGGTATGGATGCGGCGGGACCAGAGAAAAATCACTCAGGGTCAATGCCAGCGCTTC
GTTAATACAGATGTAGGTGTTCCACAGGGTAGCCAGCAGCATCCTGCGATGCAGATCCGGAACATAATGG
TGCAGGGCGCTGACTTCCGCGTTTCCAGACTTTACGAAACACGGAAACCGAAGACCATTCATGTTGTTGC
TCAGGTCGCAGACGTTTTGCAGCAGCAGTCGCTTCACGTTCGCTCGCGTATCGGTGATTCATTCTGCTAA
CCAGTAAGGCAACCCCGCCAGCCTAGCCGGGTCCTCAACGACAGGAGCACGATCATGCGCACCCGTGGCC
AGGACCCAACGCTGCCCGAGATGCGCCGCGTGCGGCTGCTGGAGATGGCGGACGCGATGGATATGTTCTG
CCAAGGGTTGGTTTGCGCATTCACAGTTCTCCGCAAGAATTGATTGGCTCCAATTCTTGGAGTGGTGAAT
CCGTTAGCGAGGTGCCGCCGGCTTCCATTCAGGTCGAGGTGGCCCGGCTCCATGCACCGCGACGCAACGC
GGGGAGGCAGACAAGGTATAGGGCGGCGCCTACAATCCATGCCAACCCGTTCCATGTGCTCGCCGAGGCG
GCATAAATCGCCGTGACGATCAGCGGTCCAATGATCGAAGTTAGGCTGGTAAGAGCCGCGAGCGATCCTT
GAAGCTGTCCCTGATGGTCGTCATCTACCTGCCTGGACAGCATGGCCTGCAACGCGGGCATCCCGATGCC
GCCGGAAGCGAGAAGAATCATAATGGGGAAGGCCATCCAGCCTCGCGTCGCGAACGCCAGCAAGACGTAG
CCCAGCGCGTCGGCCGCCATGCCGGCGATAATGGCCTGCTTCTCGCCGAAACGTTTGGTGGCGGGACCAG
TGACGAAGGCTTGAGCGAGGGCGTGCAAGATTCCGAATACCGCAAGCGACAGGCCGATCATCGTCGCGCT
CCAGCGAAAGCGGTCCTCGCCGAAAATGACCCAGAGCGCTGCCGGCACCTGTCCTACGAGTTGCATGATA
AAGAAGACAGTCATAAGTGCGGCGACGATAGTCATGCCCCGCGCCCACCGGAAGGAGCTGACTGGGTTGA
AGGCTCTCAAGGGCATCGGTCGAGATCCCGGTGCCTAATGAGTGAGCTAACTTACATTAATTGCGTTGCG
CTCACTGCCCGCTTTCCAGTCGGGAAACCTGTCGTGCCAGCTGCATTAATGAATCGGCCAACGCGCGGGG
AGAGGCGGTTTGCGTATTGGGCGCCAGGGTGGTTTTTCTTTTCACCAGTGAGACGGGCAACAGCTGATTG
CCCTTCACCGCCTGGCCCTGAGAGAGTTGCAGCAAGCGGTCCACGCTGGTTTGCCCCAGCAGGCGAAAAT
CCTGTTTGATGGTGGTTAACGGCGGGATATAACATGAGCTGTCTTCGGTATCGTCGTATCCCACTACCGA
GATATCCGCACCAACGCGCAGCCCGGACTCGGTAATGGCGCGCATTGCGCCCAGCGCCATCTGATCGTTG
GCAACCAGCATCGCAGTGGGAACGATGCCCTCATTCAGCATTTGCATGGTTTGTTGAAAACCGGACATGG
CACTCCAGTCGCCTTCCCGTTCCGCTATCGGCTGAATTTGATTGCGAGTGAGATATTTATGCCAGCCAGC
CAGACGCAGACGCGCCGAGACAGAACTTAATGGGCCCGCTAACAGCGCGATTTGCTGGTGACCCAATGCG
ACCAGATGCTCCACGCCCAGTCGCGTACCGTCTTCATGGGAGAAAATAATACTGTTGATGGGTGTCTGGT
CAGAGACATCAAGAAATAACGCCGGAACATTAGTGCAGGCAGCTTCCACAGCAATGGCATCCTGGTCATC
CAGCGGATAGTTAATGATCAGCCCACTGACGCGTTGCGCGAGAAGATTGTGCACCGCCGCTTTACAGGCT
TCGACGCCGCTTCGTTCTACCATCGACACCACCACGCTGGCACCCAGTTGATCGGCGCGAGATTTAATCG
CCGCGACAATTTGCGACGGCGCGTGCAGGGCCAGACTGGAGGTGGCAACGCCAATCAGCAACGACTGTTT
GCCCGCCAGTTGTTGTGCCACGCGGTTGGGAATGTAATTCAGCTCCGCCATCGCCGCTTCCACTTTTTCC
CGCGTTTTCGCAGAAACGTGGCTGGCCTGGTTCACCACGCGGGAAACGGTCTGATAAGAGACACCGGCAT
ACTCTGCGACATCGTATAACGTTACTGGTTTCACATTCACCACCCTGAATTGACTCTCTTCCGGGCGCTA
TCATGCCATACCGCGAAAGGTTTTGCGCCATTCGATGGTGTCCGGGATCTCGACGCTCTCCCTTATGCGA
CTCCTGCATTAGGAAGCAGCCCAGTAGTAGGTTGAGGCCGTTGAGCACCGCCGCCGCAAGGAATGGTGCA
TGCAAGGAGATGGCGCCCAACAGTCCCCCGGCCACGGGGCCTGCCACCATACCCACGCCGAAACAAGCGC
TCATGAGCCCGAAGTGGCGAGCCCGATCTTCCCCATCGGTGATGTCGGCGATATAGGCGCCAGCAACCGC
ACCTGTGGCGCCGGTGATGCCGGCCACGATGCGTCCGGCGTAGAGGATCGAGATCTCGGCCGGGTTTAGA
AATCTGAAGCTCTAGAGAGCGCTAATACGACTCACTATA
Features (pLannotate 1.2.2; 15 found; start..end, strand, type, name):
     46..92      +  terminator     T7 terminator: transcription terminator for bacteriophage T7 RNA polymerase
    115..219     -  CDS            TcR (fragment): tetracycline efflux protein; tet; confers resistance to tetracycline
    267..295     -  promoter       tet promoter: E. coli promoter for tetracycline efflux protein gene
    408..512     +  promoter       AmpR promoter: bla
    513..1373    +  CDS            AmpR: β-lactamase; bla; confers resistance to ampicillin, carbenicillin, and related antibiotics
   1544..2132    +  rep_origin     ori: high-copy-number ColE1/pMB1/pBR322/pUC origin of replication
   2318..2457    -  misc_feature   bom: basis of mobility region from pBR322
   2559..2750    -  CDS            rop: Rop protein, which maintains plasmids at low copy number; rop
   2767..3147    +  CDS            YPB1_ECOLX: Protein predicted: Swiss-Prot protein existence level 4. From Escherichia coli.
   3389..4013    -  CDS            TcR (fragment): tetracycline efflux protein; tet; confers resistance to tetracycline
   4028..4049    -  protein_bind   CAP binding site: CAP binding activates transcription in the presence of cAMP. E. coli catabolite activator protein
   4062..5144    -  CDS            lacI: lac repressor; lacI; The lac repressor binds to the lac operator to inhibit transcription in E. coli. This inhibition can be relieved by adding lactose or isopropyl-β-D-thiogalactopyranoside (IPTG).
   5145..5222    -  promoter       lacI promoter: lacI
   5230..5509    -  CDS            TcR (fragment): tetracycline efflux protein; tet; confers resistance to tetracycline
   5553..2       +  promoter       T7 promoter (across the origin): promoter for bacteriophage T7 RNA polymerase
