[The description below was written by a language model from this plasmid's Addgene catalogue record and pLannotate feature annotations shown in this document.]
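Description:
pYZ_3WJrep_N20_trigger is a bacterial expression plasmid built on the pET15b backbone that produces a short synthetic RNA rather than a protein. The insert, 3WJ_N20_trigger, is a 45 bp synthetic sequence introduced by Gibson cloning. In the annotated sequence (5,569 nt) it corresponds to the unannotated gap between a T7 promoter, which spans the numbering origin, and the T7 terminator that follows almost immediately. Transcription by T7 RNA polymerase therefore yields a compact, defined transcript. No ribosome binding site, tag or coding sequence is annotated in this interval, consistent with its role as a regulatory RNA.

The rest of the plasmid is standard pET-type backbone. Selection is by ampicillin through the β-lactamase gene and its own promoter, and replication relies on a ColE1/pMB1-family origin accompanied by the pBR322 bom region and the rop gene. The catalogue entry lists the plasmid as high copy, although rop is normally associated with reduced copy number. A lacI gene with its promoter is present and supplies lac repressor, which in typical T7 expression hosts helps keep IPTG-inducible polymerase expression in check; no lac operator is annotated next to the T7 promoter here. Several tetracycline resistance fragments and a tet promoter are pBR322 remnants and do not represent a functional marker.

The trigger is index 20 of a library of three-way junction (3WJ) repressors, de novo-designed riboregulators that repress translation. It is intended to be co-expressed with a cognate switch construct, which this plasmid does not carry, so that binding of the trigger turns off translation of the regulated gene. This supports the characterisation of repressor performance and the construction of multi-input RNA-based logic in bacterial cells.
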