Addgene plasmid #132726: pYZ_3WJrep_N20_trigger
Purpose: T7 RNAP-driven expression of 3WJ repressor index 20 trigger RNA
Depositing lab: Alexander Green & Peng Yin. Depositing organization: Arizona State University. Publication: De novo-designed translation-repressing riboregulators for multi-input cellular logic. Kim J, Zhou Y, Carlson PD, Teichmann M, Chaudhary S, Simmel FC, Silver PA, Collins JJ, Lucks JB, Yin P, Green AA. Nat Chem Biol. 2019 Dec;15(12):1173-1182. doi: 10.1038/s41589-019-0388-1. Epub 2019 Nov 4. PubMed 31686032.
Backbone
  Vector backbone: pET15b
  Backbone size w/o insert (bp): 5527
  Vector type: Bacterial Expression
Growth in bacteria
  Bacterial resistance: Ampicillin, 100 μg/mL
  Growth temperature: 37°C
  Growth strain: DH5alpha
  Copy number: High Copy
Gene/Insert
  Gene/Insert name: 3WJ_N20_trigger
  Species: Synthetic
  Insert size (bp): 45
  Cloning method: Gibson Cloning
  Sequencing primers: 5′ CCTGCCACCATACCCACGC
Terms and licenses: Academic/Nonprofit Terms; Industry Terms: Not Available to Industry
Depositor comments: Please visit https://www.biorxiv.org/content/10.1101/501783v1 for bioRxiv preprint.
How to cite: pYZ_3WJrep_N20_trigger was a gift from Alexander Green & Peng Yin (Addgene plasmid # 132726 ; http://n2t.net/addgene:132726 ; RRID:Addgene_132726)
