>Addgene plasmid #132726 | pYZ_3WJrep_N20_trigger | depositor partial sequence | sequence record 255209 | 3WJ repressor trigger N20
GGGACGAATTGATTTGTCAATTCGTGCGTGTATATCATTCATCAT
